Addgene plasmid #180455: pTCF122 Mamu-B*008:01
Purpose: E. coli expression of soluble MHC protein
Depositing lab: John Altman. Depositing organization: Emory University.
Backbone
  Vector backbone: pET24a+
  Backbone manufacturer: Novagen
  Vector type: Bacterial Expression
Growth in bacteria
  Bacterial resistance: Kanamycin, 50 μg/mL
  Growth temperature: 37°C
  Growth strain: DH5alpha
  Copy number: Low Copy
Gene/Insert
  Gene/Insert name: Mamu-B*008:01
  Species: Macaca mulatta (Rhesus Macaque)
  Mutation: Replacement of transmembrane domain with enzymatic biotinylation site
  Tag / fusion protein: BSP41 (C terminal on insert)
  Cloning method: Restriction Enzyme; 5′ cloning site Unknown (unknown if destroyed)
Resource information
  A portion of this plasmid was derived from a plasmid made by: synthetic cDNA, E. coli optimized
Terms and licenses: Academic/Nonprofit Terms; Industry Terms: Not Available to Industry
Depositor comments: https://www.ebi.ac.uk/ipd/mhc/allele/?accession=NHP02225 provides allele sequence data. For detailed protocols of expression, purification and use to visualize antigen-specific T cells, please refer to Altman and Davis (2016) Curr. Protoc. Immunol. doi.org/10.1002/cpim.14. We recommend the E. coli BL21(DE3) strain for expression.
How to cite: pTCF122 Mamu-B*008:01 was a gift from John Altman (Addgene plasmid # 180455 ; http://n2t.net/addgene:180455 ; RRID:Addgene_180455)
