[The description below was written by a language model from this plasmid's Addgene catalogue record and pLannotate feature annotations shown in this document.]
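Description:
pTCF122 Mamu-B*008:01 is a bacterial expression plasmid built on the Novagen pET24a+ backbone for producing a soluble form of the rhesus macaque (Macaca mulatta) MHC class I heavy chain Mamu-B*008:01 in E. coli. The plasmid is about 6.1 kb and is selected with kanamycin through an aph(3')-Ia resistance gene. It replicates from a pBR322-type ColE1 origin accompanied by the bom region and the rop gene, consistent with its low-copy listing, and also carries an f1 phage origin. The tetracycline-resistance fragments, the partial AmpR promoter and the predicted E. coli open reading frame in the annotation are backbone remnants rather than functional elements.

The insert derives from a synthetic, E. coli codon-optimised cDNA in which the transmembrane domain has been replaced by an enzymatic biotinylation site, recorded as a C-terminal BSP41 tag. It sits downstream of a T7 promoter, a lac operator and the T7 gene 10 ribosome binding site, and is followed by a T7 terminator. The plasmid-borne lacI gene supplies repressor, so expression is IPTG-inducible in a host that provides T7 RNA polymerase; the depositor recommends BL21(DE3). The automated annotation labels the coding region as an HLA-G fragment, which reflects homology among class I heavy chains rather than a human insert. The biotinylation tag itself is not annotated, and whether the short vector-derived His-tag fragment downstream of the insert is translated cannot be determined from the record.

The Addgene-sequenced and depositor sequence records differ by only a few bases and show the same feature layout from different start points. The depositor comments point to use of the protein for visualising antigen-specific T cells.
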