Features (pLannotate 1.2.2; 19 found; start..end, strand, type, name):
     56..347     -  CDS            TcR (fragment): tetracycline efflux protein; tet; confers resistance to tetracycline
    362..383     -  protein_bind   CAP binding site: CAP binding activates transcription in the presence of cAMP. E. coli catabolite activator protein
    396..1478    -  CDS            lacI: lac repressor; lacI; The lac repressor binds to the lac operator to inhibit transcription in E. coli. This inhibition can be relieved by adding lactose or isopropyl-β-D-thiogalactopyranoside (IPTG).
   1479..1556    -  promoter       lacI promoter: lacI
   1564..1843    -  CDS            TcR (fragment): tetracycline efflux protein; tet; confers resistance to tetracycline
   1865..1883    +  promoter       T7 promoter: promoter for bacteriophage T7 RNA polymerase
   1884..1908    +  protein_bind   lac operator: The lac repressor binds to the lac operator to inhibit transcription in E. coli. This inhibition can be relieved by adding lactose or isopropyl-β-D-thiogalactopyranoside (IPTG). lac repressor encoded by lacI
   1923..1945    +  RBS            RBS: efficient ribosome binding site from bacteriophage T7 gene 10 (Olins and Rangwala, 1989)
   1956..2789    +  CDS            HLA-G (fragment): HLAG_HUMAN - Also known as HLA-6.0, HLAG. Experimental evidence at protein level: Swiss-Prot protein existence level 1. [Isoform 7]: Likely does not bind B2M and presents peptides. From Homo sapiens (Human).
   2871..2888    +  CDS            9xHis (fragment): 9xHis affinity tag
   2898..2947    +  CDS            SET1 (fragment): solubility-enhancement tag derived from T7 phage gene 10B
   2955..3002    +  terminator     T7 terminator: transcription terminator for bacteriophage T7 RNA polymerase
   3039..3467    +  rep_origin     f1 ori (sequence partly withheld): f1 bacteriophage origin of replication; arrow indicates direction of (+) strand synthesis
   3520..3577    +  promoter       AmpR promoter (fragment): bla
   3586..4401    -  CDS            KanR: aminoglycoside phosphotransferase; aph(3')-Ia; confers resistance to kanamycin in bacteria or G418 (Geneticin®) in eukaryotes
   4523..5111    +  rep_origin     ori: high-copy-number ColE1/pMB1/pBR322/pUC origin of replication
   5297..5436    -  misc_feature   bom: basis of mobility region from pBR322
   5538..5729    -  CDS            rop: Rop protein, which maintains plasmids at low copy number; rop
   5746..6126    +  CDS            YPB1_ECOLX: Protein predicted: Swiss-Prot protein existence level 4. From Escherichia coli.
>Addgene plasmid #180455 | pTCF122 Mamu-B*008:01 | addgene full sequence | sequence record 355081 | Addgene NGS Result
CCCGCCAGCCTAGCCGGGTCCTCAACGACAGGAGCACGATCATGCGCACCCGTGGGGCCGCCATGCCGGC
GATAATGGCCTGCTTCTCGCCGAAACGTTTGGTGGCGGGACCAGTGACGAAGGCTTGAGCGAGGGCGTGC
AAGATTCCGAATACCGCAAGCGACAGGCCGATCATCGTCGCGCTCCAGCGAAAGCGGTCCTCGCCGAAAA
TGACCCAGAGCGCTGCCGGCACCTGTCCTACGAGTTGCATGATAAAGAAGACAGTCATAAGTGCGGCGAC
GATAGTCATGCCCCGCGCCCACCGGAAGGAGCTGACTGGGTTGAAGGCTCTCAAGGGCATCGGTCGAGAT
CCCGGTGCCTAATGAGTGAGCTAACTTACATTAATTGCGTTGCGCTCACTGCCCGCTTTCCAGTCGGGAA
ACCTGTCGTGCCAGCTGCATTAATGAATCGGCCAACGCGCGGGGAGAGGCGGTTTGCGTATTGGGCGCCA
GGGTGGTTTTTCTTTTCACCAGTGAGACGGGCAACAGCTGATTGCCCTTCACCGCCTGGCCCTGAGAGAG
TTGCAGCAAGCGGTCCACGCTGGTTTGCCCCAGCAGGCGAAAATCCTGTTTGATGGTGGTTAACGGCGGG
ATATAACATGAGCTGTCTTCGGTATCGTCGTATCCCACTACCGAGATATCCGCACCAACGCGCAGCCCGG
ACTCGGTAATGGCGCGCATTGCGCCCAGCGCCATCTGATCGTTGGCAACCAGCATCGCAGTGGGAACGAT
GCCCTCATTCAGCATTTGCATGGTTTGTTGAAAACCGGACATGGCACTCCAGTCGCCTTCCCGTTCCGCT
ATCGGCTGAATTTGATTGCGAGTGAGATATTTATGCCAGCCAGCCAGACGCAGACGCGCCGAGACAGAAC
TTAATGGGCCCGCTAACAGCGCGATTTGCTGGTGACCCAATGCGACCAGATGCTCCACGCCCAGTCGCGT
ACCGTCTTCATGGGAGAAAATAATACTGTTGATGGGTGTCTGGTCAGAGACATCAAGAAATAACGCCGGA
ACATTAGTGCAGGCAGCTTCCACAGCAATGGCATCCTGGTCATCCAGCGGATAGTTAATGATCAGCCCAC
TGACGCGTTGCGCGAGAAGATTGTGCACCGCCGCTTTACAGGCTTCGACGCCGCTTCGTTCTACCATCGA
CACCACCACGCTGGCACCCAGTTGATCGGCGCGAGATTTAATCGCCGCGACAATTTGCGACGGCGCGTGC
AGGGCCAGACTGGAGGTGGCAACGCCAATCAGCAACGACTGTTTGCCCGCCAGTTGTTGTGCCACGCGGT
TGGGAATGTAATTCAGCTCCGCCATCGCCGCTTCCACTTTTTCCCGCGTTTTCGCAGAAACGTGGCTGGC
CTGGTTCACCACGCGGGAAACGGTCTGATAAGAGACACCGGCATACTCTGCGACATCGTATAACGTTACT
GGTTTCACATTCACCACCCTGAATTGACTCTCTTCCGGGCGCTATCATGCCATACCGCGAAAGGTTTTGC
GCCATTCGATGGTGTCCGGGATCTCGACGCTCTCCCTTATGCGACTCCTGCATTAGGAAGCAGCCCAGTA
GTAGGTTGAGGCCGTTGAGCACCGCCGCCGCAAGGAATGGTGCATGCAAGGAGATGGCGCCCAACAGTCC
CCCGGCCACGGGGCCTGCCACCATACCCACGCCGAAACAAGCGCTCATGAGCCCGAAGTGGCGAGCCCGA
TCTTCCCCATCGGTGATGTCGGCGATATAGGCGCCAGCAACCGCACCTGTGGCGCCGGTGATGCCGGCCA
CGATGCGTCCGGCGTAGAGGATCGAGATCTCGATCCCGCGAAATTAATACGACTCACTATAGGGGAATTG
TGAGCGGATAACAATTCCCCTCTAGAAATAATTTTGTTTAACTTTAAGAAGGAGATATACATATGGGTAG
CCATAGCATGCGTTATTTTAGCACCAGCGTTAGCCGTCCGGGTCGTGGTGAACCGCGTTTTATTAGCGTT
GGTTATGTTGATGATACCCAGTTTGTGCGCTTTGATAGTGATGCAGAAAGTCCGCGTGAAGAACCGCGTG
CACCGTGGATGGAACAAGAAGGTCCGGAATATTGGGAAGAAGAAACCCGTCGCGCAAAAGGTCATGCACA
GACCGATCGTGCAGATCTGGGCACCCTGCGTGGCTATTATAACCAGAGCGAAGCAGGTTCACATACCCTG
CAGACCATGTATGGTTGTGATCTGGGTCCGGATGGTCGTCTGCTGCGTGGTTATCATCAGTATGCCTATG
ATGGCAAAGATTATTTTGCCCTGAATGAAGATCTGCGTAGCTGGACCGCAGCAGATGTTGCAGCACAGAT
TACCCAGCGTAAATGGGAAGCAGCACGTGAAGCAGAACAGGTTCGTGCCTATCTGGAAGGCACCTGTGTT
GAATGGCTGCGTCGTTACCTGGAAAATGGTAAAGAAACCCTGCAGCGTGCCGATCCGCCTAAAACCCATG
TTACCCATCATCCGGTTAGCGATCATGAAGCAACCCTGCGTTGTTGGGCACTGGGTTTTTATCCGGCAGA
AATCACCCTGACCTGGCAGCGTGATGGTGAAGATCAGACCCAGGATACCGAACTGGTTGAAACACGTCCG
GGTGGTGATGGCACCTTTCAGAAATGGGGTGCAGTTGTTGTTCCGAGCGGTGAAGAACAGCGCTATACCT
GTCATGTTCAGCATGAAGGTCTGCCGGAACCGCTGACCCTGCGCTGGGAACCGAGCAGCCAGAGCGGATC
CCTGCATCATATTCTGGATGCACAGAAAATGGTGTGGAATCATCGTTAAAAGCTTGCGGCCGCACTCGAG
CACCACCACCACCACCACTGAGATCCGGCTGCTAACAAAGCCCGAAAGGAAGCTGAGTTGGCTGCTGCCA
CCGCTGAGCAATAACTAGCATAACCCCTTGGGGCCTCTAAACGGGTCTTGAGGGGTTTTTTGCTGAAAGG
AGGAACTATATCCGGATTGGCGAATGGG
[124 nt withheld, positions 3039-3162]
C
[91 nt withheld, positions 3164-3254]
A
[49 nt withheld, positions 3256-3304]
CCTTTGACGTTGGAGTCCACGTTCTTT
[37 nt withheld, positions 3332-3368]
ACCCTATCTCGGTCTATTCTTTTGATTTATAAGGGATTTTGCCGATTTCGGCCTATTGGTTAAAAAATGA
GCTGATTTAACAAAAATTTAACGCGAATTTTAACAAAATATTAACGCTTACAATTTAGGTGGCACTTTTC
GGGGAAATGTGCGCGGAACCCCTATTTGTTTATTTTTCTAAATACATTCAAATATGTATCCGCTCATGAA
TTAATTCTTAGAAAAACTCATCGAGCATCAAATGAAACTGCAATTTATTCATATCAGGATTATCAATACC
ATATTTTTGAAAAAGCCGTTTCTGTAATGAAGGAGAAAACTCACCGAGGCAGTTCCATAGGATGGCAAGA
TCCTGGTATCGGTCTGCGATTCCGACTCGTCCAACATCAATACAACCTATTAATTTCCCCTCGTCAAAAA
TAAGGTTATCAAGTGAGAAATCACCATGAGTGACGACTGAATCCGGTGAGAATGGCAAAAGTTTATGCAT
TTCTTTCCAGACTTGTTCAACAGGCCAGCCATTACGCTCGTCATCAAAATCACTCGCATCAACCAAACCG
TTATTCATTCGTGATTGCGCCTGAGCGAGACGAAATACGCGATCGCTGTTAAAAGGACAATTACAAACAG
GAATCGAATGCAACCGGCGCAGGAACACTGCCAGCGCATCAACAATATTTTCACCTGAATCAGGATATTC
TTCTAATACCTGGAATGCTGTTTTCCCGGGGATCGCAGTGGTGAGTAACCATGCATCATCAGGAGTACGG
ATAAAATGCTTGATGGTCGGAAGAGGCATAAATTCCGTCAGCCAGTTTAGTCTGACCATCTCATCTGTAA
CATCATTGGCAACGCTACCTTTGCCATGTTTCAGAAACAACTCTGGCGCATCGGGCTTCCCATACAATCG
ATAGATTGTCGCACCTGATTGCCCGACATTATCGCGAGCCCATTTATACCCATATAAATCAGCATCCATG
TTGGAATTTAATCGCGGCCTAGAGCAAGACGTTTCCCGTTGAATATGGCTCATAACACCCCTTGTATTAC
TGTTTATGTAAGCAGACAGTTTTATTGTTCATGACCAAAATCCCTTAACGTGAGTTTTCGTTCCACTGAG
CGTCAGACCCCGTAGAAAAGATCAAAGGATCTTCTTGAGATCCTTTTTTTCTGCGCGTAATCTGCTGCTT
GCAAACAAAAAAACCACCGCTACCAGCGGTGGTTTGTTTGCCGGATCAAGAGCTACCAACTCTTTTTCCG
AAGGTAACTGGCTTCAGCAGAGCGCAGATACCAAATACTGTCCTTCTAGTGTAGCCGTAGTTAGGCCACC
ACTTCAAGAACTCTGTAGCACCGCCTACATACCTCGCTCTGCTAATCCTGTTACCAGTGGCTGCTGCCAG
TGGCGATAAGTCGTGTCTTACCGGGTTGGACTCAAGACGATAGTTACCGGATAAGGCGCAGCGGTCGGGC
TGAACGGGGGGTTCGTGCACACAGCCCAGCTTGGAGCGAACGACCTACACCGAACTGAGATACCTACAGC
GTGAGCTATGAGAAAGCGCCACGCTTCCCGAAGGGAGAAAGGCGGACAGGTATCCGGTAAGCGGCAGGGT
CGGAACAGGAGAGCGCACGAGGGAGCTTCCAGGGGGAAACGCCTGGTATCTTTATAGTCCTGTCGGGTTT
CGCCACCTCTGACTTGAGCGTCGATTTTTGTGATGCTCGTCAGGGGGGCGGAGCCTATGGAAAAACGCCA
GCAACGCGGCCTTTTTACGGTTCCTGGCCTTTTGCTGGCCTTTTGCTCACATGTTCTTTCCTGCGTTATC
CCCTGATTCTGTGGATAACCGTATTACCGCCTTTGAGTGAGCTGATACCGCTCGCCGCAGCCGAACGACC
GAGCGCAGCGAGTCAGTGAGCGAGGAAGCGGAAGAGCGCCTGATGCGGTATTTTCTCCTTACGCATCTGT
GCGGTATTTCACACCGCAATGGTGCACTCTCAGTACAATCTGCTCTGATGCCGCATAGTTAAGCCAGTAT
ACACTCCGCTATCGCTACGTGACTGGGTCATGGCTGCGCCCCGACACCCGCCAACACCCGCTGACGCGCC
CTGACGGGCTTGTCTGCTCCCGGCATCCGCTTACAGACAAGCTGTGACCGTCTCCGGGAGCTGCATGTGT
CAGAGGTTTTCACCGTCATCACCGAAACGCGCGAGGCAGCTGCGGTAAAGCTCATCAGCGTGGTCGTGAA
GCGATTCACAGATGTCTGCCTGTTCATCCGCGTCCAGCTCGTTGAGTTTCTCCAGAAGCGTTAATGTCTG
GCTTCTGATAAAGCGGGCCATGTTAAGGGCGGTTTTTTCCTGTTTGGTCACTGATGCCTCCGTGTAAGGG
GGATTTCTGTTCATGGGGGTAATGATACCGATGAAACGAGAGAGGATGCTCACGATACGGGTTACTGATG
ATGAACATGCCCGGTTACTGGAACGTTGTGAGGGTAAACAACTGGCGGTATGGATGCGGCGGGACCAGAG
AAAAATCACTCAGGGTCAATGCCAGCGCTTCGTTAATACAGATGTAGGTGTTCCACAGGGTAGCCAGCAG
CATCCTGCGATGCAGATCCGGAACATAATGGTGCAGGGCGCTGACTTCCGCGTTTCCAGACTTTACGAAA
CACGGAAACCGAAGACCATTCATGTTGTTGCTCAGGTCGCAGACGTTTTGCAGCAGCAGTCGCTTCACGT
TCGCTCGCGTATCGGTGATTCATTCTGCTAACCAGTAAGGCAAC
