Features (pLannotate 1.2.2; 19 found; start..end, strand, type, name):
     68..86      +  promoter       T7 promoter: promoter for bacteriophage T7 RNA polymerase
     87..111     +  protein_bind   lac operator: The lac repressor binds to the lac operator to inhibit transcription in E. coli. This inhibition can be relieved by adding lactose or isopropyl-β-D-thiogalactopyranoside (IPTG). lac repressor encoded by lacI
    126..148     +  RBS            RBS: efficient ribosome binding site from bacteriophage T7 gene 10 (Olins and Rangwala, 1989)
    159..992     +  CDS            HLA-G (fragment): HLAG_HUMAN - Also known as HLA-6.0, HLAG. Experimental evidence at protein level: Swiss-Prot protein existence level 1. [Isoform 7]: Likely does not bind B2M and presents peptides. From Homo sapiens (Human).
   1074..1091    +  CDS            9xHis (fragment): 9xHis affinity tag
   1101..1150    +  CDS            SET1 (fragment): solubility-enhancement tag derived from T7 phage gene 10B
   1158..1205    +  terminator     T7 terminator: transcription terminator for bacteriophage T7 RNA polymerase
   1242..1697    +  rep_origin     f1 ori (sequence partly withheld): f1 bacteriophage origin of replication; arrow indicates direction of (+) strand synthesis
   1724..1781    +  promoter       AmpR promoter (fragment): bla
   1790..2605    -  CDS            KanR: aminoglycoside phosphotransferase; aph(3')-Ia; confers resistance to kanamycin in bacteria or G418 (Geneticin®) in eukaryotes
   2727..3315    +  rep_origin     ori: high-copy-number ColE1/pMB1/pBR322/pUC origin of replication
   3501..3643    -  misc_feature   bom: basis of mobility region from pBR322
   3745..3936    -  CDS            rop: Rop protein, which maintains plasmids at low copy number; rop
   3953..4333    +  CDS            YPB1_ECOLX: Protein predicted: Swiss-Prot protein existence level 4. From Escherichia coli.
   4405..4696    -  CDS            TcR (fragment): tetracycline efflux protein; tet; confers resistance to tetracycline
   4711..4732    -  protein_bind   CAP binding site: CAP binding activates transcription in the presence of cAMP. E. coli catabolite activator protein
   4745..5827    -  CDS            lacI: lac repressor; lacI; The lac repressor binds to the lac operator to inhibit transcription in E. coli. This inhibition can be relieved by adding lactose or isopropyl-β-D-thiogalactopyranoside (IPTG).
   5828..5905    -  promoter       lacI promoter: lacI
   5913..46      -  CDS            TcR (fragment) (across the origin): tetracycline efflux protein; tet; confers resistance to tetracycline
>Addgene plasmid #180455 | pTCF122 Mamu-B*008:01 | depositor full sequence | sequence record 357366 | pTCF122 Mamu-B*008:01 sequence 6146 bps
TGTGGCGCCGGTGATGCCGGCCACGATGCGTCCGGCGTAGAGGATCGAGATCTCGATCCCGCGAAATTAA
TACGACTCACTATAGGGGAATTGTGAGCGGATAACAATTCCCCTCTAGAAATAATTTTGTTTAACTTTAA
GAAGGAGATATACATATGGGTAGCCATAGCATGCGTTATTTTAGCACCAGCGTTAGCCGTCCGGGTCGTG
GTGAACCGCGTTTTATTAGCGTTGGTTATGTTGATGATACCCAGTTTGTGCGCTTTGATAGTGATGCAGA
AAGTCCGCGTGAAGAACCGCGTGCACCGTGGATGGAACAAGAAGGTCCGGAATATTGGGAAGAAGAAACC
CGTCGCGCAAAAGGTCATGCACAGACCGATCGTGCAGATCTGGGCACCCTGCGTGGCTATTATAACCAGA
GCGAAGCAGGTTCACATACCCTGCAGACCATGTATGGTTGTGATCTGGGTCCGGATGGTCGTCTGCTGCG
TGGTTATCATCAGTATGCCTATGATGGCAAAGATTATTTTGCCCTGAATGAAGATCTGCGTAGCTGGACC
GCAGCAGATGTTGCAGCACAGATTACCCAGCGTAAATGGGAAGCAGCACGTGAAGCAGAACAGGTTCGTG
CCTATCTGGAAGGCACCTGTGTTGAATGGCTGCGTCGTTACCTGGAAAATGGTAAAGAAACCCTGCAGCG
TGCCGATCCGCCTAAAACCCATGTTACCCATCATCCGGTTAGCGATCATGAAGCAACCCTGCGTTGTTGG
GCACTGGGTTTTTATCCGGCAGAAATCACCCTGACCTGGCAGCGTGATGGTGAAGATCAGACCCAGGATA
CCGAACTGGTTGAAACACGTCCGGGTGGTGATGGCACCTTTCAGAAATGGGGTGCAGTTGTTGTTCCGAG
CGGTGAAGAACAGCGCTATACCTGTCATGTTCAGCATGAAGGTCTGCCGGAACCGCTGACCCTGCGCTGG
GAACCGAGCAGCCAGAGCGGATCCCTGCATCATATTCTGGATGCACAGAAAATGGTGTGGAATCATCGTT
AAAAGCTTGCGGCCGCACTCGAGCACCACCACCACCACCACTGAGATCCGGCTGCTAACAAAGCCCGAAA
GGAAGCTGAGTTGGCTGCTGCCACCGCTGAGCAATAACTAGCATAACCCCTTGGGGCCTCTAAACGGGTC
TTGAGGGGTTTTTTGCTGAAAGGAGGAACTATATCCGGATTGGCGAATGGG
[124 nt withheld, positions 1242-1365]
C
[91 nt withheld, positions 1367-1457]
A
[49 nt withheld, positions 1459-1507]
CCTTTGACGTTGGAGTCCACGTTCTTT
[37 nt withheld, positions 1535-1571]
ACCCTATCTCGGTCTATTCTTTTGATTTATAAGGGATTTTGCCGATTTCGGCCTATTGGTTAAAAAATGA
GCTGATTTAACAAAAATTTAACGCGAATTTTAACAAAATATTAACGTTTACAATTTCAGGTGGCACTTTT
CGGGGAAATGTGCGCGGAACCCCTATTTGTTTATTTTTCTAAATACATTCAAATATGTATCCGCTCATGA
ATTAATTCTTAGAAAAACTCATCGAGCATCAAATGAAACTGCAATTTATTCATATCAGGATTATCAATAC
CATATTTTTGAAAAAGCCGTTTCTGTAATGAAGGAGAAAACTCACCGAGGCAGTTCCATAGGATGGCAAG
ATCCTGGTATCGGTCTGCGATTCCGACTCGTCCAACATCAATACAACCTATTAATTTCCCCTCGTCAAAA
ATAAGGTTATCAAGTGAGAAATCACCATGAGTGACGACTGAATCCGGTGAGAATGGCAAAAGTTTATGCA
TTTCTTTCCAGACTTGTTCAACAGGCCAGCCATTACGCTCGTCATCAAAATCACTCGCATCAACCAAACC
GTTATTCATTCGTGATTGCGCCTGAGCGAGACGAAATACGCGATCGCTGTTAAAAGGACAATTACAAACA
GGAATCGAATGCAACCGGCGCAGGAACACTGCCAGCGCATCAACAATATTTTCACCTGAATCAGGATATT
CTTCTAATACCTGGAATGCTGTTTTCCCGGGGATCGCAGTGGTGAGTAACCATGCATCATCAGGAGTACG
GATAAAATGCTTGATGGTCGGAAGAGGCATAAATTCCGTCAGCCAGTTTAGTCTGACCATCTCATCTGTA
ACATCATTGGCAACGCTACCTTTGCCATGTTTCAGAAACAACTCTGGCGCATCGGGCTTCCCATACAATC
GATAGATTGTCGCACCTGATTGCCCGACATTATCGCGAGCCCATTTATACCCATATAAATCAGCATCCAT
GTTGGAATTTAATCGCGGCCTAGAGCAAGACGTTTCCCGTTGAATATGGCTCATAACACCCCTTGTATTA
CTGTTTATGTAAGCAGACAGTTTTATTGTTCATGACCAAAATCCCTTAACGTGAGTTTTCGTTCCACTGA
GCGTCAGACCCCGTAGAAAAGATCAAAGGATCTTCTTGAGATCCTTTTTTTCTGCGCGTAATCTGCTGCT
TGCAAACAAAAAAACCACCGCTACCAGCGGTGGTTTGTTTGCCGGATCAAGAGCTACCAACTCTTTTTCC
GAAGGTAACTGGCTTCAGCAGAGCGCAGATACCAAATACTGTCCTTCTAGTGTAGCCGTAGTTAGGCCAC
CACTTCAAGAACTCTGTAGCACCGCCTACATACCTCGCTCTGCTAATCCTGTTACCAGTGGCTGCTGCCA
GTGGCGATAAGTCGTGTCTTACCGGGTTGGACTCAAGACGATAGTTACCGGATAAGGCGCAGCGGTCGGG
CTGAACGGGGGGTTCGTGCACACAGCCCAGCTTGGAGCGAACGACCTACACCGAACTGAGATACCTACAG
CGTGAGCTATGAGAAAGCGCCACGCTTCCCGAAGGGAGAAAGGCGGACAGGTATCCGGTAAGCGGCAGGG
TCGGAACAGGAGAGCGCACGAGGGAGCTTCCAGGGGGAAACGCCTGGTATCTTTATAGTCCTGTCGGGTT
TCGCCACCTCTGACTTGAGCGTCGATTTTTGTGATGCTCGTCAGGGGGGCGGAGCCTATGGAAAAACGCC
AGCAACGCGGCCTTTTTACGGTTCCTGGCCTTTTGCTGGCCTTTTGCTCACATGTTCTTTCCTGCGTTAT
CCCCTGATTCTGTGGATAACCGTATTACCGCCTTTGAGTGAGCTGATACCGCTCGCCGCAGCCGAACGAC
CGAGCGCAGCGAGTCAGTGAGCGAGGAAGCGGAAGAGCGCCTGATGCGGTATTTTCTCCTTACGCATCTG
TGCGGTATTTCACACCGCATATATGGTGCACTCTCAGTACAATCTGCTCTGATGCCGCATAGTTAAGCCA
GTATACACTCCGCTATCGCTACGTGACTGGGTCATGGCTGCGCCCCGACACCCGCCAACACCCGCTGACG
CGCCCTGACGGGCTTGTCTGCTCCCGGCATCCGCTTACAGACAAGCTGTGACCGTCTCCGGGAGCTGCAT
GTGTCAGAGGTTTTCACCGTCATCACCGAAACGCGCGAGGCAGCTGCGGTAAAGCTCATCAGCGTGGTCG
TGAAGCGATTCACAGATGTCTGCCTGTTCATCCGCGTCCAGCTCGTTGAGTTTCTCCAGAAGCGTTAATG
TCTGGCTTCTGATAAAGCGGGCCATGTTAAGGGCGGTTTTTTCCTGTTTGGTCACTGATGCCTCCGTGTA
AGGGGGATTTCTGTTCATGGGGGTAATGATACCGATGAAACGAGAGAGGATGCTCACGATACGGGTTACT
GATGATGAACATGCCCGGTTACTGGAACGTTGTGAGGGTAAACAACTGGCGGTATGGATGCGGCGGGACC
AGAGAAAAATCACTCAGGGTCAATGCCAGCGCTTCGTTAATACAGATGTAGGTGTTCCACAGGGTAGCCA
GCAGCATCCTGCGATGCAGATCCGGAACATAATGGTGCAGGGCGCTGACTTCCGCGTTTCCAGACTTTAC
GAAACACGGAAACCGAAGACCATTCATGTTGTTGCTCAGGTCGCAGACGTTTTGCAGCAGCAGTCGCTTC
ACGTTCGCTCGCGTATCGGTGATTCATTCTGCTAACCAGTAAGGCAACCCCGCCAGCCTAGCCGGGTCCT
CAACGACAGGAGCACGATCATGCGCACCCGTGGGGCCGCCATGCCGGCGATAATGGCCTGCTTCTCGCCG
AAACGTTTGGTGGCGGGACCAGTGACGAAGGCTTGAGCGAGGGCGTGCAAGATTCCGAATACCGCAAGCG
ACAGGCCGATCATCGTCGCGCTCCAGCGAAAGCGGTCCTCGCCGAAAATGACCCAGAGCGCTGCCGGCAC
CTGTCCTACGAGTTGCATGATAAAGAAGACAGTCATAAGTGCGGCGACGATAGTCATGCCCCGCGCCCAC
CGGAAGGAGCTGACTGGGTTGAAGGCTCTCAAGGGCATCGGTCGAGATCCCGGTGCCTAATGAGTGAGCT
AACTTACATTAATTGCGTTGCGCTCACTGCCCGCTTTCCAGTCGGGAAACCTGTCGTGCCAGCTGCATTA
ATGAATCGGCCAACGCGCGGGGAGAGGCGGTTTGCGTATTGGGCGCCAGGGTGGTTTTTCTTTTCACCAG
TGAGACGGGCAACAGCTGATTGCCCTTCACCGCCTGGCCCTGAGAGAGTTGCAGCAAGCGGTCCACGCTG
GTTTGCCCCAGCAGGCGAAAATCCTGTTTGATGGTGGTTAACGGCGGGATATAACATGAGCTGTCTTCGG
TATCGTCGTATCCCACTACCGAGATATCCGCACCAACGCGCAGCCCGGACTCGGTAATGGCGCGCATTGC
GCCCAGCGCCATCTGATCGTTGGCAACCAGCATCGCAGTGGGAACGATGCCCTCATTCAGCATTTGCATG
GTTTGTTGAAAACCGGACATGGCACTCCAGTCGCCTTCCCGTTCCGCTATCGGCTGAATTTGATTGCGAG
TGAGATATTTATGCCAGCCAGCCAGACGCAGACGCGCCGAGACAGAACTTAATGGGCCCGCTAACAGCGC
GATTTGCTGGTGACCCAATGCGACCAGATGCTCCACGCCCAGTCGCGTACCGTCTTCATGGGAGAAAATA
ATACTGTTGATGGGTGTCTGGTCAGAGACATCAAGAAATAACGCCGGAACATTAGTGCAGGCAGCTTCCA
CAGCAATGGCATCCTGGTCATCCAGCGGATAGTTAATGATCAGCCCACTGACGCGTTGCGCGAGAAGATT
GTGCACCGCCGCTTTACAGGCTTCGACGCCGCTTCGTTCTACCATCGACACCACCACGCTGGCACCCAGT
TGATCGGCGCGAGATTTAATCGCCGCGACAATTTGCGACGGCGCGTGCAGGGCCAGACTGGAGGTGGCAA
CGCCAATCAGCAACGACTGTTTGCCCGCCAGTTGTTGTGCCACGCGGTTGGGAATGTAATTCAGCTCCGC
CATCGCCGCTTCCACTTTTTCCCGCGTTTTCGCAGAAACGTGGCTGGCCTGGTTCACCACGCGGGAAACG
GTCTGATAAGAGACACCGGCATACTCTGCGACATCGTATAACGTTACTGGTTTCACATTCACCACCCTGA
ATTGACTCTCTTCCGGGCGCTATCATGCCATACCGCGAAAGGTTTTGCGCCATTCGATGGTGTCCGGGAT
CTCGACGCTCTCCCTTATGCGACTCCTGCATTAGGAAGCAGCCCAGTAGTAGGTTGAGGCCGTTGAGCAC
CGCCGCCGCAAGGAATGGTGCATGCAAGGAGATGGCGCCCAACAGTCCCCCGGCCACGGGGCCTGCCACC
ATACCCACGCCGAAACAAGCGCTCATGAGCCCGAAGTGGCGAGCCCGATCTTCCCCATCGGTGATGTCGG
CGATATAGGCGCCAGCAACCGCACC
